>Addgene plasmid #115986 | pSW177 - pCASP1 | addgene full sequence | sequence record 227210 | Addgene NGS Result
GACGAAAGGGCCTCGTGATACGCCTATTTTTATAGGTTAATGTCATGATAATAATGGTTTCTTAGACGTC
AGGTGGCACTTTTCGGGGAAATGTGCGCGGAACCCCTATTTGTTTATTTTTCTAAATACATTCAAATATG
TATCCGCTCATGAGACAATAACCCTGATAAATGCTTCAATAATATTGAAAAAGGAAGAGTATGAGTATTC
AACATTTCCGTGTCGCCCTTATTCCCTTTTTTGCGGCATTTTGCCTTCCTGTTTTTGCTCACCCAGAAAC
GCTGGTGAAAGTAAAAGATGCTGAAGATCAGTTGGGTGCACGAGTGGGTTACATCGAACTGGATCTCAAC
AGCGGTAAGATCCTTGAGAGTTTTCGCCCCGAAGAACGTTTTCCAATGATGAGCACTTTTAAAGTTCTGC
TATGTGGCGCGGTATTATCCCGTATTGACGCCGGGCAAGAGCAACTCGGTCGCCGCATACACTATTCTCA
GAATGACTTGGTTGAGTACTCACCAGTCACAGAAAAGCATCTTACGGATGGCATGACAGTAAGAGAATTA
TGCAGTGCTGCCATAACCATGAGTGATAACACTGCGGCCAACTTACTTCTGACAACGATCGGAGGACCGA
AGGAGCTAACCGCTTTTTTGCACAACATGGGGGATCATGTAACTCGCCTTGATCGTTGGGAACCGGAGCT
GAATGAAGCCATACCAAACGACGAGCGTGACACCACGATGCCTGTAGCAATGGCAACAACGTTGCGCAAA
CTATTAACTGGCGAACTACTTACTCTAGCTTCCCGGCAACAATTAATAGACTGGATGGAGGCGGATAAAG
TTGCAGGACCACTTCTGCGCTCGGCCCTTCCGGCTGGCTGGTTTATTGCTGATAAATCTGGAGCCGGTGA
GCGTGGCTCTCGAGGTATCATTGCAGCACTGGGGCCAGATGGTAAGCCCTCCCGTATCGTAGTTATCTAC
ACGACGGGGAGTCAGGCAACTATGGATGAACGAAATAGACAGATCGCTGAGATAGGTGCCTCACTGATTA
AGCATTGGTAACTGTCAGACCAAGTTTACTCATATATACTTTAGATTGATTTAAAACTTCATTTTTAATT
TAAAAGGATCTAGGTGAAGATCCTTTTTGATAATCTCATGACCAAAATCCCTTAACGTGAGTTTTCGTTC
CACTGAGCGTCAGACCCCGTAGAAAAGATCAAAGGATCTTCTTGAGATCCTTTTTTTCTGCGCGTAATCT
GCTGCTTGCAAACAAAAAAACCACCGCTACCAGCGGTGGTTTGTTTGCCGGATCAAGAGCTACCAACTCT
TTTTCCGAAGGTAACTGGCTTCAGCAGAGCGCAGATACCAAATACTGTTCTTCTAGTGTAGCCGTAGTTA
GGCCACCACTTCAAGAACTCTGTAGCACCGCCTACATACCTCGCTCTGCTAATCCTGTTACCAGTGGCTG
CTGCCAGTGGCGATAAGTCGTGTCTTACCGGGTTGGACTCAAGACGATAGTTACCGGATAAGGCGCAGCG
GTCGGGCTGAACGGGGGGTTCGTGCACACAGCCCAGCTTGGAGCGAACGACCTACACCGAACTGAGATAC
CTACAGCGTGAGCTATGAGAAAGCGCCACGCTTCCCGAAGGGAGAAAGGCGGACAGGTATCCGGTAAGCG
GCAGGGTCGGAACAGGAGAGCGCACGAGGGAGCTTCCAGGGGGAAACGCCTGGTATCTTTATAGTCCTGT
CGGGTTTCGCCACCTCTGACTTGAGCGTCGATTTTTGTGATGCTCGTCAGGGGGGCGGAGCCTATGGAAA
AACGCCAGCAACGCGGCCTTTTTACGGTTCCTGGCCTTTTGCTGGCCTTTTGCTCACATGTTCTTTCCTG
CGTTATCCCCTGATTCTGTGGATAACCGTATTACCGCCTTTGAGTGAGCTGATACCGCTCGCCGCAGCCG
AACGACCGAGCGCAGCGAGTCAGTGAGCGAGGAAGCGGAAGAGCGCCCAATACGCAAACCGCCTCTCCCC
GCGCGTTGGCCGATTCATTAATGCAGCTGGCACGACAGGTTTCCCGACTGGAAAGCGGGCAGTGAGCGCA
ACGCAATTAATGTGAGTTAGCTCACTCATTAGGCACCCCAGGCTTTACACTTTATGCTTCCGGCTCGTAT
GTTGTGTGGAATTGTGAGCGGATAACAATTTCACACGAGCTATTTAGGTGACACTATAGAAGTGAAGCTT
GGTCTCAACCTGGTACCTTAATCTGCATAAAAGTGAGTATGAGAGAGAAGATTAAATAGATATCAATCCT
AACTAATATTCAAGAAAACATAATATAGATCAATAAATTGATGAGAGTAAAAACACAAAGATGTTTAGAA
ATAATTATTGTCAAGACTCAAGTTTCTTCAAAATATCAAGAGGCGCTTGGAATAAGACCCTTATTCTACA
ATACATCAATCTATATAGAGATAAAGACTAAGCATAATTTTTAAAATAGAAAAAATATAAACGTAAATAA
CACTTTTTTGAGGTAATACTAAATTTTCTAAACATGAAATGTTACAAATCCACAATATTTCCATATAAAT
TTGTAAATAATATTTTGTTAGATAATGTTAAATTTTCTAAACTGAAATATTAACAAATCCGCAGTATTTC
CATTATTAAATCTCGATTTTGTTTCAATGGGAGATTTGAATTTTGAACCAAAAAAAAAAAAAGATTTCAT
CAAGATATCTAGGGGGATATTTTGCTGGAATATAGCTTTGATGAGAATATTTATATTTTGTATCTCTGAA
AATCAAGTTTAAAGGGGAAATGATTATGGGTTGAAATTTTGCAATCAAAAGCCCTAATTTGCAAAAACTA
CATAAGTTTTTTGTTTGGGCTGGCGCTATCGGATCCTTTTAGGCTTACATTTAACATCTGGTCCACTTAG
AAAGAGTCACGTAGTATATGGTAATTGTCAACTTGATTTTTCAAGTTAAAAGAAATATGTATCAAAATGA
CTAAAAAGTAGTGAAATATTATGTATCTAATTTGTTTATTTACCAAATTAATGCTATAAAAATGTTCAAC
TGTACAATTGGCATGGAATAATATGAACATAAATCATACATTATTAAGCACTTTTGCCTACGAAGGGATA
CCAACTTCATTAGTTTACATTTTCTTTTGTGTTCAATTGTTAGCTCAAACCCAATTAAGTGGGGAAAGTA
AGAAGCAACAACTCCTCTTCCCGGACCCCTAACAAATCAACTAAACTCAATATCAAACCATTTTAAAAGA
GCTCATCATTAACTAGCTACTAATTATTCTTAATCAATCACTGCTTAATACAAAGCACTATATATACACT
TGTATCTTCCATTAGTTTCCCACCACAACTACAAAACATTCCAATACACAACACACAAAGCACACACTTT
TTCTTTCTTTTAAACCCCAATTGCAAGAAACATGAGACCGAATTCTCGCCCTATAGTGAGTCGTATTACC
TGGCCGTCGTTTTACAACGTCGTGACTGGGAAAACCCTGGCGTTACCCAACTTAATCGCCTTGCAGCACA
TCCCCCTTTCGCCAGCTGGCGTAATAGCGAAGAGGCCCGCACCGATCGCCCTTCCCAACAGTTGCGCAGC
CTGAATGGCGAATGGCGCCTGATGCGGTATTTTCTCCTTACGCATCTGTGCGGTATTTCACACCGCATAT
GGTGCACTCTCAGTACAATCTGCTCTGATGCCGCATAGTTAAGCCAGCCCCGACACCCGCCAACACCCGC
TGACGCGCCCTGACGGGCTTGTCTGCTCCCGGCATCCGCTTACAGACAAGCTGTGACCGTCTCCGGGAGC
TGCATGTGTCAGAGGTTTTCACCGTCATCACCGAAACGCGCGA
Features (pLannotate 1.2.2; 12 found; start..end, strand, type, name):
     96..200     +  promoter       AmpR promoter: bla
    201..1061    +  CDS            AmpR: β-lactamase; bla; confers resistance to ampicillin, carbenicillin, and related antibiotics
   1232..1820    +  rep_origin     ori: high-copy-number ColE1/pMB1/pBR322/pUC origin of replication
   2003..2095    +  CDS            lacI (fragment): lac repressor; lacI; The lac repressor binds to the lac operator to inhibit transcription in E. coli. This inhibition can be relieved by adding lactose or isopropyl-β-D-thiogalactopyranoside (IPTG).
   2108..2129    +  protein_bind   CAP binding site: CAP binding activates transcription in the presence of cAMP. E. coli catabolite activator protein
   2144..2174    +  promoter       lac promoter: promoter for the E. coli lac operon
   2182..2198    +  protein_bind   lac operator: The lac repressor binds to the lac operator to inhibit transcription in E. coli. This inhibition can be relieved by adding lactose or isopropyl-β-D-thiogalactopyranoside (IPTG). lac repressor encoded by lacI
   2212..2230    +  promoter       SP6 promoter: promoter for bacteriophage SP6 RNA polymerase
   3480..3498    -  promoter       T7 promoter: promoter for bacteriophage T7 RNA polymerase
   3500..3652    +  CDS            lacZα (fragment): LacZα fragment of β-galactosidase; lacZ fragment
   3658..3757    -  misc_feature   bom (fragment): basis of mobility region from pBR322
   3859..1       -  CDS            rop (fragment) (across the origin): Rop protein, which maintains plasmids at low copy number; rop
