[The description below was written by a language model from this plasmid's Addgene catalogue record and pLannotate feature annotations shown in this document.]
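Description:
pSW177 - pCASP1 is a GreenGate entry vector that supplies a promoter module for assembling plant expression constructs. It is a small (about 3.9 kb) high-copy E. coli plasmid built on the backbone recorded as A000. It is propagated through a ColE1/pUC-type origin and selected with ampicillin via a β-lactamase gene driven by its own bla promoter. The rest of the backbone consists of typical cloning-vector remnants: a CAP binding site, lac promoter and lac operator, short fragments of lacI and lacZα, and partial bom and rop sequences. These have no role in the plasmid's intended use.

The payload is a 1,209 bp fragment from Arabidopsis thaliana named pCASP1, catalogued as a promoter. The name presumably refers to the upstream regulatory region of the CASP1 gene, although the record does not describe its expression pattern. The annotation software did not label the insert itself. However, an unannotated stretch between the SP6 and T7 phage promoter sites is about the right size to hold it, so those two sites flank the module. The cloning sites are listed as unknown, and the type IIS recognition sites and overhangs that GreenGate relies on are not annotated either.

In the GreenGate system, entry modules for promoter, tags, coding sequence, terminator and resistance cassette are joined in a fixed order into a plant transformation vector in a single Golden Gate-style reaction. This plasmid therefore has no reporter, coding sequence or plant selection marker of its own. It belongs to a toolkit for inducible, cell type-specific gene expression in Arabidopsis, where it serves as one of the promoter parts that direct expression of downstream components.
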