Addgene plasmid #115986: pSW177 - pCASP1
Purpose: entry vector for GreenGate cloning method, promoter
Depositing lab: Alexis Maizel. Depositing organization: Universitaet Heidelberg. Publication: A Comprehensive Toolkit for Inducible, Cell Type-Specific Gene Expression in Arabidopsis. Schurholz AK, Lopez-Salmeron V, Li Z, Forner J, Wenzl C, Gaillochet C, Augustin S, Vilches-Barro A, Fuchs M, Gebert M, Lohmann JU, Greb T, Wolf S. Plant Physiol. 2018 Jul 19. pii: pp.18.00463. doi: 10.1104/pp.18.00463. PubMed 30026289.
Backbone
  Vector backbone: A000
  Vector type: Unspecified
Growth in bacteria
  Bacterial resistance: Ampicillin, 100 μg/mL
  Growth temperature: 37°C
  Growth strain: DH5alpha
  Copy number: High Copy
Gene/Insert
  Gene/Insert name: pCASP1
  Species: A. thaliana (mustard weed)
  Insert size (bp): 1209
  Cloning method: Restriction Enzyme; 5′ cloning site Unknown (unknown if destroyed); 3′ cloning site Unknown (unknown if destroyed)
Terms and licenses: Academic/Nonprofit Terms; Industry Terms: Not Available to Industry
How to cite: pSW177 - pCASP1 was a gift from Alexis Maizel (Addgene plasmid # 115986 ; http://n2t.net/addgene:115986 ; RRID:Addgene_115986)
